Addgene plasmid #168951: pEntry_HCoV-OC43-Spike
Purpose: Gateway-compatible Entry vector
Depositing lab: Pascal Falter-Braun. Depositing organization: Helmholtz Munich. Publication: A resource of human coronavirus protein-coding sequences in a flexible, multipurpose Gateway Entry clone collection. Weller B, Lin CW, Pogoutse O, Sauer M, Marin-de la Rosa N, Strobel A, Young V, Knapp JJ, Rayhan A, Falter C, Kim DK, Roth FP, Falter-Braun P. G3 (Bethesda). 2023 Jul 5;13(7):jkad105. doi: 10.1093/g3journal/jkad105. PubMed 37267226.
Backbone
  Vector backbone: pENTR223.1*SfiI
  Backbone size w/o insert (bp): 2800
  Vector type: Gateway-compatible Entry vector
Growth in bacteria
  Bacterial resistance: Spectinomycin, 50 μg/mL
  Growth temperature: 37°C
  Growth strain: DH5alpha
  Copy number: High Copy
Gene/Insert
  Gene/Insert name: HCoV-OC43-Spike (alt name: Spike (S))
  Species: Other
  Insert size (bp): 4062
  Entrez Gene: S (a.k.a. EYW02_gp4)
  Cloning method: Restriction Enzyme; 5′ cloning site SfiI (unknown if destroyed); 3′ cloning site SfiI (unknown if destroyed)
  Sequencing primers: 5′ M13 uni (-21); 3′ M13 rev (-29)
Resource information
  A portion of this plasmid was derived from a plasmid made by: Synthesized by Twist Bioscience
Terms and licenses: Academic/Nonprofit Terms; Industry Terms: Not Available to Industry
Depositor comments: 5'-linker: SfiI-BamHI-ATG-BamHI (GGCCGTCAaggccaggatccatgggatcc), 3'-linker: PacI-TAA-AsiSI-SfiI (cttaatTAAgacgcgatcgcggcctcatGGGCC).
How to cite: pEntry_HCoV-OC43-Spike was a gift from Pascal Falter-Braun (Addgene plasmid # 168951 ; http://n2t.net/addgene:168951 ; RRID:Addgene_168951)
