[The description below was written by a language model from this plasmid's Addgene catalogue record and pLannotate feature annotations shown in this document.]
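Description:
pEntry_HCoV-OC43-Spike is a Gateway-compatible Entry clone carrying the spike (S) glycoprotein coding sequence of human coronavirus OC43 in the pENTR223.1 backbone. It is a bacterial cloning vector rather than an expression construct. It replicates in E. coli from a high-copy ColE1/pUC-type origin and is selected with spectinomycin through the aadA (SmR) aminoglycoside adenylyltransferase gene, which sits downstream of a class 1 integron Pc promoter fragment and a short remnant of a gentamicin resistance gene. The sequenced plasmid is about 6.9 kb, consistent with a roughly 2.8 kb backbone plus a roughly 4.1 kb insert.

The spike ORF was made synthetically and cloned between SfiI sites, so that it lies between attL1 and attL2. These are the recombination sites that allow LR Clonase-mediated transfer of the ORF, in a fixed orientation, into any attR-containing Destination vector. According to the depositor, the 5′ linker provides a start codon flanked by BamHI sites, and the 3′ linker provides a TAA stop codon bracketed by PacI and AsiSI sites. This layout suggests that the start and stop codons could be removed by restriction digestion to allow N- or C-terminal fusions, although the record does not state this purpose. The automated annotation labels the ORF by its closest Swiss-Prot match, bovine coronavirus spike, a close relative, but the catalogue identifies it as OC43 S. No promoter drives the insert. A T7 promoter lies just outside attL2 in reverse orientation, and rrnB T1/T2 terminators upstream of attL1 insulate the cassette from read-through transcription. The small lacI and lacZα fragments are backbone remnants. The plasmid belongs to a collection of human coronavirus ORF Entry clones intended for flexible shuttling into expression or interaction-assay vectors.
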