Features (pLannotate 1.2.2; 12 found; start..end, strand, type, name):
      1..97      +  protein_bind   attL1: mutant version of attL; recombination site for the Gateway® LR reaction LR Clonase™
    130..4185    +  CDS            S (sequence partly withheld): SPIKE_CVBL9 - Experimental evidence at protein level: Swiss-Prot protein existence level 1. [Spike protein S2']: Acts as a viral fusion peptide which is unmasked following S2 cleavage occurring upon virus endocytosis. From Bovine coronavirus (strain L9) (BCoV) (BCV).
   4217..4315    -  protein_bind   attL2: mutant version of attL; recombination site for the Gateway® LR reaction LR Clonase™
   4333..4351    -  promoter       T7 promoter: promoter for bacteriophage T7 RNA polymerase
   4541..4564    +  promoter       Pc promoter (fragment): intI1 (promoter lies within the coding sequence); class 1 integron promoter
   4740..4796    +  CDS            GmR (fragment): gentamycin acetyltransferase; aacC1; confers resistance to gentamycin
   4803..5594    +  CDS            SmR: aminoglycoside adenylyltransferase (Murphy, 1985); aadA; confers resistance to spectinomycin and streptomycin
   5687..6275    +  rep_origin     ori: high-copy-number ColE1/pMB1/pBR322/pUC origin of replication
   6458..6550    +  CDS            lacI (fragment): lac repressor; lacI; The lac repressor binds to the lac operator to inhibit transcription in E. coli. This inhibition can be relieved by adding lactose or isopropyl-β-D-thiogalactopyranoside (IPTG).
   6605..6632    -  terminator     rrnB T2 terminator: transcription terminator T2 from the E. coli rrnB gene
   6764..6807    +  terminator     rrnB T1 terminator: Escherichia coli rrnB; transcription terminator T1 from the E. coli rrnB gene
   6854..6890    -  CDS            lacZα (fragment): LacZα fragment of β-galactosidase; lacZ fragment
>Addgene plasmid #168951 | pEntry_HCoV-OC43-Spike | addgene full sequence | sequence record 402657 | Addgene NGS Result
CAAATAATGATTTTATTTTGACTGATAGTGACCTGTTCGTTGCAACAAATTGATGAGCAATGCTTTTTTA
TAATGCCAACTTTGTACAAAAAAGCAGAAGGGCCGTCAAGGCCAGGATCCATGGGATCCTTTTTGATACT
TTTAATTTCCTTACCAACGGCTTTTGCTGTTATAGGAGATTTAAAGTGTACTTCAGATAATATTAATGAT
AAAGACACCGGTCCTCCTCCTATAAGTACTGATACTGTTGATGTTACTAATGGTTTGGGTACTTATTATG
TTTTAGATCGTGTGTATTTAAATACTACGTTGTTTCTTAATGGTTATTACCCTACTTCAGGTTCCACATA
TCGTAATATGGCACTGAAGGGAAGTGTACTATTGAGCAGACTATGGTTTAAACCACCATTTCTTTCTGAT
TTTATTAATGGTATTTTTGCTAAGGTCAAAAATACCAAGGTTATTAAAGATCGTGTAATGTATAGTGAGT
TCCCTGCTATAACTATAGGTAGTACTTTTGTAAATACATCCTATAGTGTGGTAGTACAACCACGTACAAT
CAATTCAACACAGGATGGTGATAATAAATTACAAGGTCTTTTAGAGGTCTCTGTTTGCCAGTATAATATG
TGCGAGTACCCACAAACGATTTGTCATCCTAACCTGGGTAATCATCGCAAAGAACTATGGCATTTGGATA
CAGGTGTTGTTTCCTGTTTATATAAGCGTAATTTCACATATGATGTGAATGCTGATTATTTGTATTTTCA
TTTTTATCAAGAAGGTGGTACTTTTTATGCATATTTTACAGACACTGGTGTTGTTACTAAGTTTTTGTTT
AATGTTTATTTAGGCATGGCGCTTTCACACTATTATGTCATGCCTCTGACTTGTAATAGTAAGCTTACTT
TAGAATATTGGGTTACACCTCTCACTTCTAGACAATATTTACTCGCTTTCAATCAAGATGGTATTATTTT
TAATGCTGTTGATTGTATGAGTGATTTTATGAGTGAGATTAAGTGTAAAACACAATCTATAGCACCACCT
ACTGGTGTTTATGAATTAAACGGTTACACTGTTCAGCCAATCGCAGATGTTTACCGACGTAAACCTAATC
TTCCCAATTGCAATATAGAAGCTTGGCTTAATGATAAGTCGGTGCCCTCTCCATTAAATTGGGAACGTAA
GACATTTTCAAATTGTAATTTTAATATGAGCAGCCTGATGTCTTTTATTCAGGCAGACTCATTTACTTGT
AATAATATTGATGCTGCTAAGATATATGGTATGTGTTTTTCCAGCATAACTATAGATAAGTTTGCTATAC
CCAATGGCAGGAAGGTTGACCTACAATTGGGTAATTTGGGCTATTTGCAGTCATTTAACTATAGAATTGA
TACTACTGCAACAAGTTGTCAGTTGTATTATAATTTACCTGCTGCTAATGTTTCTGTTAGCAGGTTTAAT
CCTTCTACTTGGAATAAGAGATTTGGTTTTATAGAAGATTCTGTTTTTAAGCCTCGACCTGCAGGTGTTC
TTACTAATCATGATGTAGTTTATGCACAACACTGTTTCAAAGCTCCTAAAAATTTCTGTCCGTGTAAATT
GAATGGTTCGTGTGTAGGTAGTGGTCCTGGTAAAAATAATGGTATAGGCACTTGTCCTGCAGGTACTAAT
TATTTAACTTGTGATAATTTGTGCACTCCTGATCCTATTACATTTACAGGTACTTATAAGTGCCCCCAAA
CTAAATCTTTAGTTGGCATAGGTGAGCACTGTTCGGGTCTTGCTGTTAAAAGTGATTATTGTGGAGGCAA
TTCTTGTACTTGCCGACCACAAGCATTTTTGGGTTGGTCTGCAGACTCTTGTTTACAAGGAGACAAGTGT
AATATTTTTGCTAATTTTATTTTGCATGATGTTAATAGTGGTCTTACTTGTTCTACTGATTTACAAAAAG
CTAACACAGACATAATTCTTGGTGTTTGTGTTAATTATGACCTCTATGGTATTTTAGGCCAAGGCATTTT
TGTTGAGGTTAATGCGACTTATTATAATAGTTGGCAGAACCTTTTATATGATTCTAATGGTAATCTCTAC
GGTTTTAGAGACTACATAACAAACAGAACTTTTATGATTCGTAGTTGCTATAGCGGTCGTGTTTCTGCGG
CCTTTCACGCTAACTCTTCCGAACCAGCATTGCTATTTCGGAATATTAAATGCAACTACGTTTTTAATAA
TAGTCTTACACGACAGCTGCAACCCATTAACTATTTTGATAGTTATCTTGGTTGTGTTGTCAATGCTTAT
AATAGTACTGCTATTTCTGTTCAAACATGTGATCTCACAGTAGGTAGTGGTTACTGTGTGGATTACTCTA
AAAACAGACGAAGTCGTGGAGCGATTACCACTGGTTATCGGTTTACTAATTTTGAGCCATTTACTGTTAA
TTCAGTAAACGATAGTTTAGAACCTGTAGGTGGTTTGTATGAAATTCAAATACCTTCAGAGTTTACTATA
GGTAATATGGTGGAGTTTATTCAAACAAGCTCTCCTAAAGTTACTATTGATTGTGCTGCATTTGTCTGTG
GTGATTATGCAGCATGTAAATCACAGTTGGTTGAATATGGTAGTTTCTGTGATAACATTAATGCCATACT
CACAGAAGTAAATGAACTACTTGACACTACACAGTTGCAAGTAGCTAATAGTTTAATGAATGGTGTTACT
CTTAGCACTAAGCTTAAAGATGGCGTTAATTTCAATGTAGACGACATCAATTTTTCCCCTGTATTAGGTT
GTCTAGGCAGCGAATGTAGTAAAGCTTCCAGTAGATCTGCTATAGAGGATTTACTTTTTGATAAAGTAAA
GTTATCTGATGTCGGTTTTGTTGAGGCTTATAATAATTGTACAGGAGGTGCCGAAATTAGGGACCTCATT
TGTGTGCAAAGTTATAAAGGCATCAAAGTGTTGCCTCCACTGCTCTCAGAAAATCAGATCAGTGGATACA
CTTTGGCTGCCACCTCTGCTAGTCTATTTCCTCCTTGGACAGCAGCAGCAGGTGTACCATTTTATTTAAA
TGTTCAGTATCGCATTAATGGGCTTGGTGTCACCATGGATGTGCTAAGTCAAAATCAAAAGCTTATT
[126 nt withheld, positions 3148-3273]
CTCTCTAATAGATTTGGTGCTATAAGTGCTTCTTTACAAGAAATTCTATCTAGACTTGATGCTCTTGAAG
CGGAAGCTCAGATAGATAGACTTATTAATGGTCGTCTTACCGCTCTTAATGCTTATGTTTCTCAACAGCT
TAGTGATTCTACACTGGTAAAATTTAGTGCAGCACAAGCTATGGAGAAGGTTAATGAATGTGTCAAAAGC
CAATCATCTAGGATAAATTTCTGTGGTAATGGTAATCATATTATATCATTAGTGCAGAATGCTCCATATG
GTTTGTATTTTATCCACTTTAGTTATGTCCCTACTAAGTATGTCACAGCGAGGGTTAGTCCTGGTCTGTG
CATTGCTGGTGATAGAGGTATAGCTCCTAAGAGTGGTTATTTTGTTAATGTAAATAATACTTGGATGTAC
ACTGGTAGTGGTTACTACTACCCTGAACCTATAACTGAAAATAATGTTGTTGTTATGAGTACCTGCGCTG
TTAATTATACTAAAGCGCCGTATGTAATGCTGAACACTTCAATACCCAACCTTCCTGATTTTAAGGAAGA
GTTGGATCAATGGTTTAAAAATCAAACATCAGTGGCACCAGATTTGTCACTTGATTAT
[84 nt withheld, positions 3892-3975]
CTCAAGGACATTGGTACATATGAATATTATGTAAAATGGCCTTGGTATGTATGGCTTTTAATCTGCCTTG
CTGGTGTAGCTATGCTTGTTTTACTATTCTTCATATGCTGTTGTACAGGATGTGGGACTAGTTGTTTTAA
GAAATGTGGTGGTTGTTGTGATGATTATACTGGATACCAGGAGTTAGTAATCAAAACTTCACATGACGAC
CTTAATTAAGACGCGATCGCGGCCTCATGGGCCCAGCTTTCTTGTACAAAGTTGGCATTATAAAAAATAA
TTGCTCATCAATTTGTTGCAACGAACAGGTCACTATCAGTCAAAATAAAATCATTATTTGCCATCCAGCT
GATATCCCCTATAGTGAGTCGTATTACATGGTCATAGCTGTTTCCTGGCAGCTCTGGCCCGTGTCTCAAA
ATCTCTGATGTTACATTGCACAAGATAAAAATATATCATCATGCCTCCTCTAGACCAGCCAGGACAGAAA
TGCCTCGACTTCGCTGCTACCCAAGGTTGCCGGGTGACGCACACCGTGGAAACGGATGAAGGCACGAACC
CAGTGGACATAAGCCTGTTCGGTTCGTAAGCTGTAATGCAAGTAGCGTATGCGCTCACGCAACTGGTCCA
GAACCTTGACCGAACGCAGCGGTGGTAACGGCGCAGTGGCGGTTTTCATGGCTTGTTATGACTGTTTTTT
TGGGGTACAGTCTATGCCTCGGGCATCCAAGCAGCAAGCGCGTTACGCCGTGGGTCGATGTTTGATGTTA
TGGAGCAGCAACGATGTTACGCAGCAGGGCAGTCGCCCTAAAACAAAGTTAAACATTATGAGGGAAGCGG
TGATCGCCGAAGTATCGACTCAACTATCAGAGGTAGTTGGCGTCATCGAGCGCCATCTCGAACCGACGTT
GCTGGCCGTACATTTGTACGGCTCCGCAGTGGATGGCGGCCTGAAGCCACACAGTGATATTGATTTGCTG
GTTACGGTGACCGTAAGGCTTGATGAAACAACGCGGCGAGCTTTGATCAACGACCTTTTGGAAACTTCGG
CTTCCCCTGGAGAGAGCGAGATTCTCCGCGCTGTAGAAGTCACCATTGTTGTGCACGACGACATCATTCC
GTGGCGTTATCCAGCTAAGCGCGAACTGCAATTTGGAGAATGGCAGCGCAATGACATTCTTGCAGGTATC
TTCGAGCCAGCCACGATCGACATTGATCTGGCTATCTTGCTGACAAAAGCAAGAGAACATAGCGTTGCCT
TGGTAGGTCCAGCGGCGGAGGAACTCTTTGATCCGGTTCCTGAACAGGATCTATTTGAGGCGCTAAATGA
AACCTTAACGCTATGGAACTCGCCGCCCGACTGGGCTGGCGATGAGCGAAATGTAGTGCTTACGTTGTCC
CGCATTTGGTACAGCGCAGTAACCGGCAAAATCGCGCCGAAGGATGTCGCTGCCGACTGGGCAATGGAGC
GCCTGCCGGCCCAGTATCAGCCCGTCATACTTGAAGCTAGACAGGCTTATCTTGGACAAGAAGAAGATCG
CTTGGCCTCGCGCGCAGATCAGTTGGAAGAATTTGTCCACTACGTGAAAGGCGAGATCACCAAGGTAGTC
GGCAAATAACCCTCGAGCCACCCATGACCAAAATCCCTTAACGTGAGTTACGCGTCGTTCCACTGAGCGT
CAGACCCCGTAGAAAAGATCAAAGGATCTTCTTGAGATCCTTTTTTTCTGCGCGTAATCTGCTGCTTGCA
AACAAAAAAACCACCGCTACCAGCGGTGGTTTGTTTGCCGGATCAAGAGCTACCAACTCTTTTTCCGAAG
GTAACTGGCTTCAGCAGAGCGCAGATACCAAATACTGTTCTTCTAGTGTAGCCGTAGTTAGGCCACCACT
TCAAGAACTCTGTAGCACCGCCTACATACCTCGCTCTGCTAATCCTGTTACCAGTGGCTGCTGCCAGTGG
CGATAAGTCGTGTCTTACCGGGTTGGACTCAAGACGATAGTTACCGGATAAGGCGCAGCGGTCGGGCTGA
ACGGGGGGTTCGTGCACACAGCCCAGCTTGGAGCGAACGACCTACACCGAACTGAGATACCTACAGCGTG
AGCTATGAGAAAGCGCCACGCTTCCCGAAGGGAGAAAGGCGGACAGGTATCCGGTAAGCGGCAGGGTCGG
AACAGGAGAGCGCACGAGGGAGCTTCCAGGGGGAAACGCCTGGTATCTTTATAGTCCTGTCGGGTTTCGC
CACCTCTGACTTGAGCGTCGATTTTTGTGATGCTCGTCAGGGGGGCGGAGCCTATGGAAAAACGCCAGCA
ACGCGGCCTTTTTACGGTTCCTGGCCTTTTGCTGGCCTTTTGCTCACATGTTCTTTCCTGCGTTATCCCC
TGATTCTGTGGATAACCGTATTACCGCCTTTGAGTGAGCTGATACCGCTCGCCGCAGCCGAACGACCGAG
CGCAGCGAGTCAGTGAGCGAGGAAGCGGAAGAGCGCCCAATACGCAAACCGCCTCTCCCCGCGCGTTGGC
CGATTCATTAATGCAGCTGGCACGACAGGTTTCCCGACTGGAAAGCGGGCAGTGAGCGCAACGCAATTAA
TACGCGTACCGCTAGCCAGGAAGAGTTTGTAGAAACGCAAAAAGGCCATCCGTCAGGATGGCCTTCTGCT
TAGTTTGATGCCTGGCAGTTTATGGCGGGCGTCCTGCCCGCCACCCTCCGGGCCGTTGCTTCACAACGTT
CAAATCCGCTCCCGGCGGATTTGTCCTACTCAGGAGAGCGTTCACCGACAAACAACAGATAAAACGAAAG
GCCCAGTCTTCCGACTGAGCCTTTCGTTTTATTTGATGCCTGGCAGTTCCCTACTCTCGCGTTAACGCTA
GCATGGATGTTTTCCCAGTCACGACGTTGTAAAACGACGGCCAGTCTTAAGCTCGGGCCC
