>Addgene plasmid #168951 | pEntry_HCoV-OC43-Spike | depositor partial sequence | sequence record 327466 | gene-specific Insert sequence
TTTTTGATACTTTTAATTTCCTTACCAACGGCTTTTGCTGTTATAGGAGATTTAAAGTGTACTTCAGATA
ATATTAATGATAAAGACACCGGTCCTCCTCCTATAAGTACTGATACTGTTGATGTTACTAATGGTTTGGG
TACTTATTATGTTTTAGATCGTGTGTATTTAAATACTACGTTGTTTCTTAATGGTTATTACCCTACTTCA
GGTTCCACATATCGTAATATGGCACTGAAGGGAAGTGTACTATTGAGCAGACTATGGTTTAAACCACCAT
TTCTTTCTGATTTTATTAATGGTATTTTTGCTAAGGTCAAAAATACCAAGGTTATTAAAGATCGTGTAAT
GTATAGTGAGTTCCCTGCTATAACTATAGGTAGTACTTTTGTAAATACATCCTATAGTGTGGTAGTACAA
CCACGTACAATCAATTCAACACAGGATGGTGATAATAAATTACAAGGTCTTTTAGAGGTCTCTGTTTGCC
AGTATAATATGTGCGAGTACCCACAAACGATTTGTCATCCTAACCTGGGTAATCATCGCAAAGAACTATG
GCATTTGGATACAGGTGTTGTTTCCTGTTTATATAAGCGTAATTTCACATATGATGTGAATGCTGATTAT
TTGTATTTTCATTTTTATCAAGAAGGTGGTACTTTTTATGCATATTTTACAGACACTGGTGTTGTTACTA
AGTTTTTGTTTAATGTTTATTTAGGCATGGCGCTTTCACACTATTATGTCATGCCTCTGACTTGTAATAG
TAAGCTTACTTTAGAATATTGGGTTACACCTCTCACTTCTAGACAATATTTACTCGCTTTCAATCAAGAT
GGTATTATTTTTAATGCTGTTGATTGTATGAGTGATTTTATGAGTGAGATTAAGTGTAAAACACAATCTA
TAGCACCACCTACTGGTGTTTATGAATTAAACGGTTACACTGTTCAGCCAATCGCAGATGTTTACCGACG
TAAACCTAATCTTCCCAATTGCAATATAGAAGCTTGGCTTAATGATAAGTCGGTGCCCTCTCCATTAAAT
TGGGAACGTAAGACATTTTCAAATTGTAATTTTAATATGAGCAGCCTGATGTCTTTTATTCAGGCAGACT
CATTTACTTGTAATAATATTGATGCTGCTAAGATATATGGTATGTGTTTTTCCAGCATAACTATAGATAA
GTTTGCTATACCCAATGGCAGGAAGGTTGACCTACAATTGGGTAATTTGGGCTATTTGCAGTCATTTAAC
TATAGAATTGATACTACTGCAACAAGTTGTCAGTTGTATTATAATTTACCTGCTGCTAATGTTTCTGTTA
GCAGGTTTAATCCTTCTACTTGGAATAAGAGATTTGGTTTTATAGAAGATTCTGTTTTTAAGCCTCGACC
TGCAGGTGTTCTTACTAATCATGATGTAGTTTATGCACAACACTGTTTCAAAGCTCCTAAAAATTTCTGT
CCGTGTAAATTGAATGGTTCGTGTGTAGGTAGTGGTCCTGGTAAAAATAATGGTATAGGCACTTGTCCTG
CAGGTACTAATTATTTAACTTGTGATAATTTGTGCACTCCTGATCCTATTACATTTACAGGTACTTATAA
GTGCCCCCAAACTAAATCTTTAGTTGGCATAGGTGAGCACTGTTCGGGTCTTGCTGTTAAAAGTGATTAT
TGTGGAGGCAATTCTTGTACTTGCCGACCACAAGCATTTTTGGGTTGGTCTGCAGACTCTTGTTTACAAG
GAGACAAGTGTAATATTTTTGCTAATTTTATTTTGCATGATGTTAATAGTGGTCTTACTTGTTCTACTGA
TTTACAAAAAGCTAACACAGACATAATTCTTGGTGTTTGTGTTAATTATGACCTCTATGGTATTTTAGGC
CAAGGCATTTTTGTTGAGGTTAATGCGACTTATTATAATAGTTGGCAGAACCTTTTATATGATTCTAATG
GTAATCTCTACGGTTTTAGAGACTACATAACAAACAGAACTTTTATGATTCGTAGTTGCTATAGCGGTCG
TGTTTCTGCGGCCTTTCACGCTAACTCTTCCGAACCAGCATTGCTATTTCGGAATATTAAATGCAACTAC
GTTTTTAATAATAGTCTTACACGACAGCTGCAACCCATTAACTATTTTGATAGTTATCTTGGTTGTGTTG
TCAATGCTTATAATAGTACTGCTATTTCTGTTCAAACATGTGATCTCACAGTAGGTAGTGGTTACTGTGT
GGATTACTCTAAAAACAGACGAAGTCGTGGAGCGATTACCACTGGTTATCGGTTTACTAATTTTGAGCCA
TTTACTGTTAATTCAGTAAACGATAGTTTAGAACCTGTAGGTGGTTTGTATGAAATTCAAATACCTTCAG
AGTTTACTATAGGTAATATGGTGGAGTTTATTCAAACAAGCTCTCCTAAAGTTACTATTGATTGTGCTGC
ATTTGTCTGTGGTGATTATGCAGCATGTAAATCACAGTTGGTTGAATATGGTAGTTTCTGTGATAACATT
AATGCCATACTCACAGAAGTAAATGAACTACTTGACACTACACAGTTGCAAGTAGCTAATAGTTTAATGA
ATGGTGTTACTCTTAGCACTAAGCTTAAAGATGGCGTTAATTTCAATGTAGACGACATCAATTTTTCCCC
TGTATTAGGTTGTCTAGGCAGCGAATGTAGTAAAGCTTCCAGTAGATCTGCTATAGAGGATTTACTTTTT
GATAAAGTAAAGTTATCTGATGTCGGTTTTGTTGAGGCTTATAATAATTGTACAGGAGGTGCCGAAATTA
GGGACCTCATTTGTGTGCAAAGTTATAAAGGCATCAAAGTGTTGCCTCCACTGCTCTCAGAAAATCAGAT
CAGTGGATACACTTTGGCTGCCACCTCTGCTAGTCTATTTCCTCCTTGGACAGCAGCAGCAGGTGTACCA
TTTTATTTAAATGTTCAGTATCGCATTAATGGGCTTGGTGTCACCATGGATGTGCTAAGTCAAAATCAAA
AGCTTATT
[126 nt withheld, positions 3019-3144]
CTCTCTAATAGATTTGGTGCTATAAGTGCTTCTTTACAAGAAATTCTATCTAGACTTGATGCTCTTGAAG
CGGAAGCTCAGATAGATAGACTTATTAATGGTCGTCTTACCGCTCTTAATGCTTATGTTTCTCAACAGCT
TAGTGATTCTACACTGGTAAAATTTAGTGCAGCACAAGCTATGGAGAAGGTTAATGAATGTGTCAAAAGC
CAATCATCTAGGATAAATTTCTGTGGTAATGGTAATCATATTATATCATTAGTGCAGAATGCTCCATATG
GTTTGTATTTTATCCACTTTAGTTATGTCCCTACTAAGTATGTCACAGCGAGGGTTAGTCCTGGTCTGTG
CATTGCTGGTGATAGAGGTATAGCTCCTAAGAGTGGTTATTTTGTTAATGTAAATAATACTTGGATGTAC
ACTGGTAGTGGTTACTACTACCCTGAACCTATAACTGAAAATAATGTTGTTGTTATGAGTACCTGCGCTG
TTAATTATACTAAAGCGCCGTATGTAATGCTGAACACTTCAATACCCAACCTTCCTGATTTTAAGGAAGA
GTTGGATCAATGGTTTAAAAATCAAACATCAGTGGCACCAGATTTGTCACTTGATTAT
[84 nt withheld, positions 3763-3846]
CTCAAGGACATTGGTACATATGAATATTATGTAAAATGGCCTTGGTATGTATGGCTTTTAATCTGCCTTG
CTGGTGTAGCTATGCTTGTTTTACTATTCTTCATATGCTGTTGTACAGGATGTGGGACTAGTTGTTTTAA
GAAATGTGGTGGTTGTTGTGATGATTATACTGGATACCAGGAGTTAGTAATCAAAACTTCACATGACGAC
